Addgene plasmid #224274: pcDNA3.1(+) EGFP-RalA(WT)
Purpose: Cell transfection and expression of RalA
Depositing lab: Kevan Shokat. Depositing organization: University of California, San Francisco (UCSF). Publication: Targeting Ras-, Rho-, and Rab-family GTPases via a conserved cryptic pocket. Morstein J, Bowcut V, Fernando M, Yang Y, Zhu L, Jenkins ML, Evans JT, Guiley KZ, Peacock DM, Krahnke S, Lin Z, Taran KA, Huang BJ, Stephen AG, Burke JE, Lightstone FC, Shokat KM. Cell. 2024 Sep 6:S0092-8674(24)00908-5. doi: 10.1016/j.cell.2024.08.017. PubMed 39255801.
Backbone
  Vector backbone: pcDNA3.1(+)
  Vector type: Mammalian Expression
Growth in bacteria
  Bacterial resistance: Ampicillin, 100 μg/mL
  Growth temperature: 37°C
  Growth strain: DH5alpha
  Copy number: Unknown
Gene/Insert
  Gene/Insert name: RalA
  Species: H. sapiens (human)
  Entrez Gene: RALA (a.k.a. HINCONS, RAL)
  Cloning method: Gene Synthesis
Terms and licenses: Academic/Nonprofit Terms; Industry Terms: Not Available to Industry
How to cite: pcDNA3.1(+) EGFP-RalA(WT) was a gift from Kevan Shokat (Addgene plasmid # 224274 ; http://n2t.net/addgene:224274 ; RRID:Addgene_224274)
