[The description below was written by a language model from this plasmid's Addgene catalogue record and pLannotate feature annotations shown in this document.]
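Description:
pcDNA3.1(+) EGFP-RalA(WT) is a mammalian expression plasmid of about 6.7 kb, built on the pcDNA3.1(+) backbone for transient or stable transfection of cultured cells. It is propagated in E. coli through a high-copy ColE1/pUC-type origin and selected with ampicillin via the β-lactamase gene and its native promoter. An f1 phage origin is also present. For selection in mammalian cells, the backbone carries a neomycin phosphotransferase cassette driven by the SV40 enhancer/early promoter and terminated by an SV40 polyadenylation signal, which allows G418 selection of stable integrants. Several short annotated fragments (bom, lac promoter/operator, lacI, ble, a truncated HIV-1 LTR match) appear to be backbone remnants or partial sequence matches rather than functional parts of the design.

The payload is a gene-synthesised fusion of a green fluorescent protein to wild-type human RalA, a Ras-family small GTPase involved in exocytosis, membrane trafficking, migration and proliferation. The fluorescent protein coding sequence (named EGFP in the plasmid title, annotated by the software as GFP S65T) lies upstream of the RALA coding sequence, separated by a short linker. The tag is therefore N-terminal, which leaves the C-terminus of the GTPase free. Expression is driven by the CMV immediate-early enhancer and promoter and terminated by the bovine growth hormone polyadenylation signal. A T7 promoter sits between the CMV promoter and the insert and could support in vitro transcription.

The stated purpose is cell transfection and expression of RalA. The fluorescent tag allows the protein's expression and localisation to be followed in cells. The associated study concerns targeting Ras-, Rho- and Rab-family GTPases through a conserved cryptic pocket.
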