Features (pLannotate 1.2.2; 21 found; start..end, strand, type, name):
     28..80      -  misc_feature   bom (fragment): basis of mobility region from pBR322
    235..614     +  enhancer       CMV enhancer: human cytomegalovirus immediate early enhancer
    615..818     +  promoter       CMV promoter: human cytomegalovirus (CMV) immediate early promoter
    814..847     +  LTR            5' LTR (truncated) (fragment): truncated 5' long terminal repeat (LTR) from HIV-1
    863..881     +  promoter       T7 promoter: promoter for bacteriophage T7 RNA polymerase
    923..1636    +  CDS            GFP (S65T): GFP (S65T) is a basic (constitutively fluorescent) green fluorescent protein published in 1995, derived from Aequorea victoria.
   1655..2272    +  CDS            RALA: RALA_HUMAN - Also known as RAL. Experimental evidence at protein level: Swiss-Prot protein existence level 1. Multifunctional GTPase involved in a variety of cellular processes including gene expression, cell migration, cell proliferation, oncogenic transformation and membrane trafficking. Accomplishes its multiple functions by interacting with distinct downstream effectors. Acts as a GTP sensor for GTP-dependent exocytosis of dense core vesicles. The RALA-exocyst complex regulates integrin- dependent membrane raft exocytosis and growth signaling (PubMed:20005108). Key regulator of LPAR1 signa
   2295..2519    +  polyA_signal   bGH poly(A) signal: bovine growth hormone polyadenylation signal
   2523..2544    +  promoter       SV40 promoter (fragment): SV40 enhancer and early promoter
   2565..2993    +  rep_origin     f1 ori (sequence partly withheld): f1 bacteriophage origin of replication; arrow indicates direction of (+) strand synthesis
   3007..3336    +  promoter       SV40 promoter: SV40 enhancer and early promoter
   3403..4194    +  CDS            neo: KKA2_KLEPN - Also known as kan, nptII. Experimental evidence at protein level: Swiss-Prot protein existence level 1. Resistance to kanamycin, neomycin, paromomycin, ribostamycin, butirosin and gentamicin B. From Klebsiella pneumoniae.
   4218..4376    +  CDS            ble (fragment): BLE_KLEPN - Experimental evidence at protein level: Swiss-Prot protein existence level 1. Binding protein with a strong affinity to the bleomycin family of antibiotics. Binds to CL990; an antimitotic-antibiotic compound. From Klebsiella pneumoniae.
   4371..4492    +  polyA_signal   SV40 poly(A) signal: SV40 polyadenylation signal
   4565..4581    -  protein_bind   lac operator: The lac repressor binds to the lac operator to inhibit transcription in E. coli. This inhibition can be relieved by adding lactose or isopropyl-β-D-thiogalactopyranoside (IPTG). lac repressor encoded by lacI
   4589..4619    -  promoter       lac promoter: promoter for the E. coli lac operon
   4634..4655    -  protein_bind   CAP binding site: CAP binding activates transcription in the presence of cAMP. E. coli catabolite activator protein
   4668..4760    -  CDS            lacI (fragment): lac repressor; lacI; The lac repressor binds to the lac operator to inhibit transcription in E. coli. This inhibition can be relieved by adding lactose or isopropyl-β-D-thiogalactopyranoside (IPTG).
   4943..5531    -  rep_origin     ori: high-copy-number ColE1/pMB1/pBR322/pUC origin of replication
   5702..6562    -  CDS            AmpR: β-lactamase; bla; confers resistance to ampicillin, carbenicillin, and related antibiotics
   6563..6667    -  promoter       AmpR promoter: bla
>Addgene plasmid #224274 | pcDNA3.1(+) EGFP-RalA(WT) | addgene full sequence | sequence record 445642 | Addgene NGS Result
GACGGATCGGGAGATCTCCCGATCCCCTATGGTGCACTCTCAGTACAATCTGCTCTGATGCCGCATAGTT
AAGCCAGTATCTGCTCCCTGCTTGTGTGTTGGAGGTCGCTGAGTAGTGCGCGAGCAAAATTTAAGCTACA
ACAAGGCAAGGCTTGACCGACAATTGCATGAAGAATCTGCTTAGGGTTAGGCGTTTTGCGCTGCTTCGCG
ATGTACGGGCCAGATATACGCGTTGACATTGATTATTGACTAGTTATTAATAGTAATCAATTACGGGGTC
ATTAGTTCATAGCCCATATATGGAGTTCCGCGTTACATAACTTACGGTAAATGGCCCGCCTGGCTGACCG
CCCAACGACCCCCGCCCATTGACGTCAATAATGACGTATGTTCCCATAGTAACGCCAATAGGGACTTTCC
ATTGACGTCAATGGGTGGAGTATTTACGGTAAACTGCCCACTTGGCAGTACATCAAGTGTATCATATGCC
AAGTACGCCCCCTATTGACGTCAATGACGGTAAATGGCCCGCCTGGCATTATGCCCAGTACATGACCTTA
TGGGACTTTCCTACTTGGCAGTACATCTACGTATTAGTCATCGCTATTACCATGGTGATGCGGTTTTGGC
AGTACATCAATGGGCGTGGATAGCGGTTTGACTCACGGGGATTTCCAAGTCTCCACCCCATTGACGTCAA
TGGGAGTTTGTTTTGGCACCAAAATCAACGGGACTTTCCAAAATGTCGTAACAACTCCGCCCCATTGACG
CAAATGGGCGGTAGGCGTGTACGGTGGGAGGTCTATATAAGCAGAGCTCTCTGGCTAACTAGAGAACCCA
CTGCTTACTGGCTTATCGAAATTAATACGACTCACTATAGGGAGACCCAAGCTGGCTAGCGTTTAAACTT
AAGCTTGCCACCATGAGCAAGGGCGAGGAGCTGTTCACCGGGGTGGTGCCCATCCTGGTCGAGCTGGACG
GCGACGTAAACGGCCACAAGTTCAGCGTGTCCGGCGAGGGCGAGGGCGATGCCACCTACGGCAAGCTGAC
CCTGAAGTTCATCTGCACCACCGGCAAGCTGCCCGTGCCCTGGCCCACCCTCGTGACCACCCTGACCTAC
GGCGTGCAGTGCTTCAGCCGCTACCCCGACCACATGAAGCAGCACGACTTCTTCAAGTCCGCCATGCCCG
AAGGCTACGTCCAGGAGCGCACCATCTTCTTCAAGGACGACGGCAACTACAAGACCCGCGCCGAGGTGAA
GTTCGAGGGCGACACCCTGGTGAACCGCATCGAGCTGAAGGGCATCGACTTCAAGGAGGACGGCAACATC
CTGGGGCACAAGCTGGAGTACAACTACAACAGCCACAACGTCTATATCATGGCCGACAAGCAGAAGAACG
GCATCAAGGTGAACTTCAAGATCCGCCACAACATCGAGGACGGCAGCGTGCAGCTCGCCGACCACTACCA
GCAGAACACCCCCATCGGCGACGGCCCCGTGCTGCTGCCCGACAACCACTACCTGAGCACCCAGTCCGCC
CTGAGCAAAGACCCCAACGAGAAGCGCGATCACATGGTCCTGCTGGAGTTCGTGACCGCCGCCGGGATCA
CTCACGGCATGGACGAGCTGTACAAGTCCGGACTCAGATCCACCATGGCTGCAAATAAGCCCAAGGGTCA
GAATTCTTTGGCTTTACACAAAGTCATCATGGTGGGCAGTGGTGGCGTGGGCAAGTCAGCTCTGACTCTA
CAGTTCATGTACGATGAGTTTGTGGAGGACTATGAGCCTACCAAAGCAGACAGCTATCGGAAGAAGGTAG
TGCTAGATGGGGAGGAAGTCCAGATCGATATCTTAGATACAGCTGGGCAGGAGGACTACGCTGCAATTAG
AGACAACTACTTCCGAAGTGGGGAGGGGTTCCTCTGTGTTTTCTCTATTACAGAAATGGAATCCTTTGCA
GCTACAGCTGACTTCAGGGAGCAGATTTTAAGAGTAAAAGAAGATGAGAATGTTCCATTTCTACTGGTTG
GTAACAAATCAGATTTAGAAGATAAAAGACAGGTTTCTGTAGAAGAGGCAAAAAACAGAGCTGAGCAGTG
GAATGTTAACTACGTGGAAACATCTGCTAAAACACGAGCTAATGTTGACAAGGTATTTTTTGATTTAATG
AGAGAAATTCGAGCGAGAAAGATGGAAGACAGCAAAGAAAAGAATGGAAAAAAGAAGAGGAAAAGTTTAG
CCAAGAGAATCAGAGAAAGATGCTGCATTTTATAAACCCGCTGATCAGCCTCGACTGTGCCTTCTAGTTG
CCAGCCATCTGTTGTTTGCCCCTCCCCCGTGCCTTCCTTGACCCTGGAAGGTGCCACTCCCACTGTCCTT
TCCTAATAAAATGAGGAAATTGCATCGCATTGTCTGAGTAGGTGTCATTCTATTCTGGGGGGTGGGGTGG
GGCAGGACAGCAAGGGGGAGGATTGGGAAGACAATAGCAGGCATGCTGGGGATGCGGTGGGCTCTATGGC
TTCTGAGGCGGAAAGAACCAGCTGGGGCTCTAGGGGGTATCCCC
[124 nt withheld, positions 2565-2688]
C
[91 nt withheld, positions 2690-2780]
A
[49 nt withheld, positions 2782-2830]
CCTTTGACGTTGGAGTCCACGTTCTTT
[37 nt withheld, positions 2858-2894]
ACCCTATCTCGGTCTATTCTTTTGATTTATAAGGGATTTTGCCGATTTCGGCCTATTGGTTAAAAAATGA
GCTGATTTAACAAAAATTTAACGCGAATTAATTCTGTGGAATGTGTGTCAGTTAGGGTGTGGAAAGTCCC
CAGGCTCCCCAGCAGGCAGAAGTATGCAAAGCATGCATCTCAATTAGTCAGCAACCAGGTGTGGAAAGTC
CCCAGGCTCCCCAGCAGGCAGAAGTATGCAAAGCATGCATCTCAATTAGTCAGCAACCATAGTCCCGCCC
CTAACTCCGCCCATCCCGCCCCTAACTCCGCCCAGTTCCGCCCATTCTCCGCCCCATGGCTGACTAATTT
TTTTTATTTATGCAGAGGCCGAGGCCGCCTCTGCCTCTGAGCTATTCCAGAAGTAGTGAGGAGGCTTTTT
TGGAGGCCTAGGCTTTTGCAAAAAGCTCCCGGGAGCTTGTATATCCATTTTCGGATCTGATCAAGAGACA
GGATGAGGATCGTTTCGCATGATTGAACAAGATGGATTGCACGCAGGTTCTCCGGCCGCTTGGGTGGAGA
GGCTATTCGGCTATGACTGGGCACAACAGACAATCGGCTGCTCTGATGCCGCCGTGTTCCGGCTGTCAGC
GCAGGGGCGCCCGGTTCTTTTTGTCAAGACCGACCTGTCCGGTGCCCTGAATGAACTGCAGGACGAGGCA
GCGCGGCTATCGTGGCTGGCCACGACGGGCGTTCCTTGCGCAGCTGTGCTCGACGTTGTCACTGAAGCGG
GAAGGGACTGGCTGCTATTGGGCGAAGTGCCGGGGCAGGATCTCCTGTCATCTCACCTTGCTCCTGCCGA
GAAAGTATCCATCATGGCTGATGCAATGCGGCGGCTGCATACGCTTGATCCGGCTACCTGCCCATTCGAC
CACCAAGCGAAACATCGCATCGAGCGAGCACGTACTCGGATGGAAGCCGGTCTTGTCGATCAGGATGATC
TGGACGAAGAGCATCAGGGGCTCGCGCCAGCCGAACTGTTCGCCAGGCTCAAGGCGCGCATGCCCGACGG
CGAGGATCTCGTCGTGACCCATGGCGATGCCTGCTTGCCGAATATCATGGTGGAAAATGGCCGCTTTTCT
GGATTCATCGACTGTGGCCGGCTGGGTGTGGCGGACCGCTATCAGGACATAGCGTTGGCTACCCGTGATA
TTGCTGAAGAGCTTGGCGGCGAATGGGCTGACCGCTTCCTCGTGCTTTACGGTATCGCCGCTCCCGATTC
GCAGCGCATCGCCTTCTATCGCCTTCTTGACGAGTTCTTCTGAGCGGGACTCTGGGGTTCGAAATGACCG
ACCAAGCGACGCCCAACCTGCCATCACGAGATTTCGATTCCACCGCCGCCTTCTATGAAAGGTTGGGCTT
CGGAATCGTTTTCCGGGACGCCGGCTGGATGATCCTCCAGCGCGGGGATCTCATGCTGGAGTTCTTCGCC
CACCCCAACTTGTTTATTGCAGCTTATAATGGTTACAAATAAAGCAATAGCATCACAAATTTCACAAATA
AAGCATTTTTTTCACTGCATTCTAGTTGTGGTTTGTCCAAACTCATCAATGTATCTTATCATGTCTGTAT
ACCGTCGACCTCTAGCTAGAGCTTGGCGTAATCATGGTCATAGCTGTTTCCTGTGTGAAATTGTTATCCG
CTCACAATTCCACACAACATACGAGCCGGAAGCATAAAGTGTAAAGCCTGGGGTGCCTAATGAGTGAGCT
AACTCACATTAATTGCGTTGCGCTCACTGCCCGCTTTCCAGTCGGGAAACCTGTCGTGCCAGCTGCATTA
ATGAATCGGCCAACGCGCGGGGAGAGGCGGTTTGCGTATTGGGCGCTCTTCCGCTTCCTCGCTCACTGAC
TCGCTGCGCTCGGTCGTTCGGCTGCGGCGAGCGGTATCAGCTCACTCAAAGGCGGTAATACGGTTATCCA
CAGAATCAGGGGATAACGCAGGAAAGAACATGTGAGCAAAAGGCCAGCAAAAGGCCAGGAACCGTAAAAA
GGCCGCGTTGCTGGCGTTTTTCCATAGGCTCCGCCCCCCTGACGAGCATCACAAAAATCGACGCTCAAGT
CAGAGGTGGCGAAACCCGACAGGACTATAAAGATACCAGGCGTTTCCCCCTGGAAGCTCCCTCGTGCGCT
CTCCTGTTCCGACCCTGCCGCTTACCGGATACCTGTCCGCCTTTCTCCCTTCGGGAAGCGTGGCGCTTTC
TCATAGCTCACGCTGTAGGTATCTCAGTTCGGTGTAGGTCGTTCGCTCCAAGCTGGGCTGTGTGCACGAA
CCCCCCGTTCAGCCCGACCGCTGCGCCTTATCCGGTAACTATCGTCTTGAGTCCAACCCGGTAAGACACG
ACTTATCGCCACTGGCAGCAGCCACTGGTAACAGGATTAGCAGAGCGAGGTATGTAGGCGGTGCTACAGA
GTTCTTGAAGTGGTGGCCTAACTACGGCTACACTAGAAGAACAGTATTTGGTATCTGCGCTCTGCTGAAG
CCAGTTACCTTCGGAAAAAGAGTTGGTAGCTCTTGATCCGGCAAACAAACCACCGCTGGTAGCGGTGGTT
TTTTTGTTTGCAAGCAGCAGATTACGCGCAGAAAAAAAGGATCTCAAGAAGATCCTTTGATCTTTTCTAC
GGGGTCTGACGCTCAGTGGAACGAAAACTCACGTTAAGGGATTTTGGTCATGAGATTATCAAAAAGGATC
TTCACCTAGATCCTTTTAAATTAAAAATGAAGTTTTAAATCAATCTAAAGTATATATGAGTAAACTTGGT
CTGACAGTTACCAATGCTTAATCAGTGAGGCACCTATCTCAGCGATCTGTCTATTTCGTTCATCCATAGT
TGCCTGACTCCCCGTCGTGTAGATAACTACGATACGGGAGGGCTTACCATCTGGCCCCAGTGCTGCAATG
ATACCGCGAGACCCACGCTCACCGGCTCCAGATTTATCAGCAATAAACCAGCCAGCCGGAAGGGCCGAGC
GCAGAAGTGGTCCTGCAACTTTATCCGCCTCCATCCAGTCTATTAATTGTTGCCGGGAAGCTAGAGTAAG
TAGTTCGCCAGTTAATAGTTTGCGCAACGTTGTTGCCATTGCTACAGGCATCGTGGTGTCACGCTCGTCG
TTTGGTATGGCTTCATTCAGCTCCGGTTCCCAACGATCAAGGCGAGTTACATGATCCCCCATGTTGTGCA
AAAAAGCGGTTAGCTCCTTCGGTCCTCCGATCGTTGTCAGAAGTAAGTTGGCCGCAGTGTTATCACTCAT
GGTTATGGCAGCACTGCATAATTCTCTTACTGTCATGCCATCCGTAAGATGCTTTTCTGTGACTGGTGAG
TACTCAACCAAGTCATTCTGAGAATAGTGTATGCGGCGACCGAGTTGCTCTTGCCCGGCGTCAATACGGG
ATAATACCGCGCCACATAGCAGAACTTTAAAAGTGCTCATCATTGGAAAACGTTCTTCGGGGCGAAAACT
CTCAAGGATCTTACCGCTGTTGAGATCCAGTTCGATGTAACCCACTCGTGCACCCAACTGATCTTCAGCA
TCTTTTACTTTCACCAGCGTTTCTGGGTGAGCAAAAACAGGAAGGCAAAATGCCGCAAAAAAGGGAATAA
GGGCGACACGGAAATGTTGAATACTCATACTCTTCCTTTTTCAATATTATTGAAGCATTTATCAGGGTTA
TTGTCTCATGAGCGGATACATATTTGAATGTATTTAGAAAAATAAACAAATAGGGGTTCCGCGCACATTT
CCCCGAAAAGTGCCACCTGACGTC
